>Addgene plasmid #207097 | ATM C-terminal sgRNA | addgene full sequence | sequence record 432401 | Addgene NGS Result
CATGTGAGGGCCTATTTCCCATGATTCCTTCATATTTGCATATACGATACAAGGCTGTTAGAGAGATAAT
TGGAATTAATTTGACTGTAAACACAAAGATATTAGTACAAAATACGTGACGTAGAAAGTAATAATTTCTT
GGGTAGTTTGCAGTTTTAAAATTATGTTTTAAAATGGACTATCATATGCTTACCGTAACTTGAAAGTATT
TCGATTTCTTGGCTTTATATATCTTGTGGAAAGGACGAAACACCGTTTCTAAAGGCTGAATGAAAGTTTT
AGAGCTAGAAATAGCAAGTTAAAATAAGGCTAGTCCGTTATCAACTTGAAAAAGTGGCACCGAGTCGGTG
CTTTTTTGTTTTAGAGCTAGAAATAGCAAGTTAAAATAAGGCTAGTCCGTTTTTAGCGCGTGCGCCAATT
CTGCAGACAAATGGCTCTAGAGGTACCCGTTACATAACTTACGGTAAATGGCCCGCCTGGCTGACCGCCC
AACGACCCCCGCCCATTGACGTCAATAGTAACGCCAATAGGGACTTTCCATTGACGTCAATGGGTGGAGT
ATTTACGGTAAACTGCCCACTTGGCAGTACATCAAGTGTATCATATGCCAAGTACGCCCCCTATTGACGT
CAATGACGGTAAATGGCCCGCCTGGCATTGTGCCCAGTACATGACCTTATGGGACTTTCCTACTTGGCAG
TACATCTACGTATTAGTCATCGCTATTACCATGGTCGAGGTGAGCCCCACGTTCTGCTTCACTCTCCCCA
TCTCCCCCCCCTCCCCACCCCCAATTTTGTATTTATTTATTTTTTAATTATTTTGTGCAGCGATGGGGGC
GGGGGGGGGGGGGGGGGCGCGCGCCAGGCGGGGCGGGGCGGGGCGAGGGGCGGGGCGGGGCGAGGCGGAG
AGGTGCGGCGGCAGCCAATCAGAGCGGCGCGCTCCGAAAGTTTCCTTTTATGGCGAGGCGGCGGCGGCGG
CGGCCCTATAAAAAGCGAAGCGCGCGGCGGGCGGGAGTCGCTGCGCGCTGCCTTCGCCCCGTGCCCCGCT
CCGCCGCCGCCTCGCGCCGCCCGCCCCGGCTCTGACTGACCGCGTTACTCCCACAGGTGAGCGGGCGGGA
CGGCCCTTCTCCTCCGGGCTGTAATTAGCTGAGCAAGAGGTAAGGGTTTAAGGGATGGTTGGTTGGTGGG
GTATTAATGTTTAATTACCTGGAGCACCTGCCTGAAATCACTTTTTTTCAGGTTGGACCGGTGCCACCAT
GGACTATAAGGACCACGACGGAGACTACAAGGATCATGATATTGATTACAAAGACGATGACGATAAGATG
GCCCCAAAGAAGAAGCGGAAGGTCGGTATCCACGGAGTCCCAGCAGCCGACAAGAAGTACAGCATCGGCC
TGGACATCGGCACCAACTCTGTGGGCTGGGCCGTGATCACCGACGAGTACAAGGTGCCCAGCAAGAAATT
CAAGGTGCTGGGCAACACCGACCGGCACAGCATCAAGAAGAACCTGATCGGAGCCCTGCTGTTCGACAGC
GGCGAAACAGCCGAGGCCACCCGGCTGAAGAGAACCGCCAGAAGAAGATACACCAGACGGAAGAACCGGA
TCTGCTATCTGCAAGAGATCTTCAGCAACGAGATGGCCAAGGTGGACGACAGCTTCTTCCACAGACTGGA
AGAGTCCTTCCTGGTGGAAGAGGATAAGAAGCACGAGCGGCACCCCATCTTCGGCAACATCGTGGACGAG
GTGGCCTACCACGAGAAGTACCCCACCATCTACCACCTGAGAAAGAAACTGGTGGACAGCACCGACAAGG
CCGACCTGCGGCTGATCTATCTGGCCCTGGCCCACATGATCAAGTTCCGGGGCCACTTCCTGATCGAGGG
CGACCTGAACCCCGACAACAGCGACGTGGACAAGCTGTTCATCCAGCTGGTGCAGACCTACAACCAGCTG
TTCGAGGAAAACCCCATCAACGCCAGCGGCGTGGACGCCAAGGCCATCCTGTCTGCCAGACTGAGCAAGA
GCAGACGGCTGGAAAATCTGATCGCCCAGCTGCCCGGCGAGAAGAAGAATGGCCTGTTCGGAAACCTGAT
TGCCCTGAGCCTGGGCCTGACCCCCAACTTCAAGAGCAACTTCGACCTGGCCGAGGATGCCAAACTGCAG
CTGAGCAAGGACACCTACGACGACGACCTGGACAACCTGCTGGCCCAGATCGGCGACCAGTACGCCGACC
TGTTTCTGGCCGCCAAGAACCTGTCCGACGCCATCCTGCTGAGCGACATCCTGAGAGTGAACACCGAGAT
CACCAAGGCCCCCCTGAGCGCCTCTATGATCAAGAGATACGACGAGCACCACCAGGACCTGACCCTGCTG
AAAGCTCTCGTGCGGCAGCAGCTGCCTGAGAAGTACAAAGAGATTTTCTTCGACCAGAGCAAGAACGGCT
ACGCCGGCTACATTGACGGCGGAGCCAGCCAGGAAGAGTTCTACAAGTTCATCAAGCCCATCCTGGAAAA
GATGGACGGCACCGAGGAACTGCTCGTGAAGCTGAACAGAGAGGACCTGCTGCGGAAGCAGCGGACCTTC
GACAACGGCAGCATCCCCCACCAGATCCACCTGGGAGAGCTGCACGCCATTCTGCGGCGGCAGGAAGATT
TTTACCCATTCCTGAAGGACAACCGGGAAAAGATCGAGAAGATCCTGACCTTCCGCATCCCCTACTACGT
GGGCCCTCTGGCCAGGGGAAACAGCAGATTCGCCTGGATGACCAGAAAGAGCGAGGAAACCATCACCCCC
TGGAACTTCGAGGAAGTGGTGGACAAGGGCGCTTCCGCCCAGAGCTTCATCGAGCGGATGACCAACTTCG
ATAAGAACCTGCCCAACGAGAAGGTGCTGCCCAAGCACAGCCTGCTGTACGAGTACTTCACCGTGTATAA
CGAGCTGACCAAAGTGAAATACGTGACCGAGGGAATGAGAAAGCCCGCCTTCCTGAGCGGCGAGCAGAAA
AAGGCCATCGTGGACCTGCTGTTCAAGACCAACCGGAAAGTGACCGTGAAGCAGCTGAAAGAGGACTACT
TCAAGAAAATCGAGTGCTTCGACTCCGTGGAAATCTCCGGCGTGGAAGATCGGTTCAACGCCTCCCTGGG
CACATACCACGATCTGCTGAAAATTATCAAGGACAAGGACTTCCTGGACAATGAGGAAAACGAGGACATT
CTGGAAGATATCGTGCTGACCCTGACACTGTTTGAGGACAGAGAGATGATCGAGGAACGGCTGAAAACCT
ATGCCCACCTGTTCGACGACAAAGTGATGAAGCAGCTGAAGCGGCGGAGATACACCGGCTGGGGCAGGCT
GAGCCGGAAGCTGATCAACGGCATCCGGGACAAGCAGTCCGGCAAGACAATCCTGGATTTCCTGAAGTCC
GACGGCTTCGCCAACAGAAACTTCATGCAGCTGATCCACGACGACAGCCTGACCTTTAAAGAGGACATCC
AGAAAGCCCAGGTGTCCGGCCAGGGCGATAGCCTGCACGAGCACATTGCCAATCTGGCCGGCAGCCCCGC
CATTAAGAAGGGCATCCTGCAGACAGTGAAGGTGGTGGACGAGCTCGTGAAAGTGATGGGCCGGCACAAG
CCCGAGAACATCGTGATCGAAATGGCCAGAGAGAACCAGACCACCCAGAAGGGACAGAAGAACAGCCGCG
AGAGAATGAAGCGGATCGAAGAGGGCATCAAAGAGCTGGGCAGCCAGATCCTGAAAGAACACCCCGTGGA
AAACACCCAGCTGCAGAACGAGAAGCTGTACCTGTACTACCTGCAGAATGGGCGGGATATGTACGTGGAC
CAGGAACTGGACATCAACCGGCTGTCCGACTACGATGTGGACCATATCGTGCCTCAGAGCTTTCTGAAGG
ACGACTCCATCGACAACAAGGTGCTGACCAGAAGCGACAAGAACCGGGGCAAGAGCGACAACGTGCCCTC
CGAAGAGGTCGTGAAGAAGATGAAGAACTACTGGCGGCAGCTGCTGAACGCCAAGCTGATTACCCAGAGA
AAGTTCGACAATCTGACCAAGGCCGAGAGAGGCGGCCTGAGCGAACTGGATAAGGCCGGCTTCATCAAGA
GACAGCTGGTGGAAACCCGGCAGATCACAAAGCACGTGGCACAGATCCTGGACTCCCGGATGAACACTAA
GTACGACGAGAATGACAAGCTGATCCGGGAAGTGAAAGTGATCACCCTGAAGTCCAAGCTGGTGTCCGAT
TTCCGGAAGGATTTCCAGTTTTACAAAGTGCGCGAGATCAACAACTACCACCACGCCCACGACGCCTACC
TGAACGCCGTCGTGGGAACCGCCCTGATCAAAAAGTACCCTAAGCTGGAAAGCGAGTTCGTGTACGGCGA
CTACAAGGTGTACGACGTGCGGAAGATGATCGCCAAGAGCGAGCAGGAAATCGGCAAGGCTACCGCCAAG
TACTTCTTCTACAGCAACATCATGAACTTTTTCAAGACCGAGATTACCCTGGCCAACGGCGAGATCCGGA
AGCGGCCTCTGATCGAGACAAACGGCGAAACCGGGGAGATCGTGTGGGATAAGGGCCGGGATTTTGCCAC
CGTGCGGAAAGTGCTGAGCATGCCCCAAGTGAATATCGTGAAAAAGACCGAGGTGCAGACAGGCGGCTTC
AGCAAAGAGTCTATCCTGCCCAAGAGGAACAGCGATAAGCTGATCGCCAGAAAGAAGGACTGGGACCCTA
AGAAGTACGGCGGCTTCGACAGCCCCACCGTGGCCTATTCTGTGCTGGTGGTGGCCAAAGTGGAAAAGGG
CAAGTCCAAGAAACTGAAGAGTGTGAAAGAGCTGCTGGGGATCACCATCATGGAAAGAAGCAGCTTCGAG
AAGAATCCCATCGACTTTCTGGAAGCCAAGGGCTACAAAGAAGTGAAAAAGGACCTGATCATCAAGCTGC
CTAAGTACTCCCTGTTCGAGCTGGAAAACGGCCGGAAGAGAATGCTGGCCTCTGCCGGCGAACTGCAGAA
GGGAAACGAACTGGCCCTGCCCTCCAAATATGTGAACTTCCTGTACCTGGCCAGCCACTATGAGAAGCTG
AAGGGCTCCCCCGAGGATAATGAGCAGAAACAGCTGTTTGTGGAACAGCACAAGCACTACCTGGACGAGA
TCATCGAGCAGATCAGCGAGTTCTCCAAGAGAGTGATCCTGGCCGACGCTAATCTGGACAAAGTGCTGTC
CGCCTACAACAAGCACCGGGATAAGCCCATCAGAGAGCAGGCCGAGAATATCATCCACCTGTTTACCCTG
ACCAATCTGGGAGCCCCTGCCGCCTTCAAGTACTTTGACACCACCATCGACCGGAAGAGGTACACCAGCA
CCAAAGAGGTGCTGGACGCCACCCTGATCCACCAGAGCATCACCGGCCTGTACGAGACACGGATCGACCT
GTCTCAGCTGGGAGGCGACAAAAGGCCGGCGGCCACGAAAAAGGCCGGCCAGGCAAAAAAGAAAAAGTAA
GAATTCCTAGAGCTCGCTGATCAGCCTCGACTGTGCCTTCTAGTTGCCAGCCATCTGTTGTTTGCCCCTC
CCCCGTGCCTTCCTTGACCCTGGAAGGTGCCACTCCCACTGTCCTTTCCTAATAAAATGAGGAAATTGCA
TCGCATTGTCTGAGTAGGTGTCATTCTATTCTGGGGGGTGGGGTGGGGCAGGACAGCAAGGGGGAGGATT
GGGAAGAGAATAGCAGGCATGCTGGGGAGCGGCCGCAGGAACCCCTAGTGATGGAGTTGGCCACTCCCTC
TCTGCGCGCTCGCTCGCTCACTGAGGCCGGGCGACCAAAGGTCGCCCGACGCCCGGGCTTTGCCCGGGCG
GCCTCAGTGAGCGAGCGAGCGCGCAGCTGCCTGCAGGGGCGCCTGATGCGGTATTTTCTCCTTACGCATC
TGTGCGGTATTTCACACCGCATA
[95 nt withheld, positions 5974-6068]
T
[46 nt withheld, positions 6070-6115]
C
[141 nt withheld, positions 6117-6257]
CCTTTGACGTTGGAGTCCACGTTCTTT
[37 nt withheld, positions 6285-6321]
ACTCTATCTCGGGCTATTCTTTTGATTTATAAGGGATTTTGCCGATTTCGGTCTATTGGTTAAAAAATGA
GCTGATTTAACAAAAATTTAACGCGAATTTTAACAAAATATTAACGTTTACAATTTTATGGTGCACTCTC
AGTACAATCTGCTCTGATGCCGCATAGTTAAGCCAGCCCCGACACCCGCCAACACCCGCTGACGCGCCCT
GACGGGCTTGTCTGCTCCCGGCATCCGCTTACAGACAAGCTGTGACCGTCTCCGGGAGCTGCATGTGTCA
GAGGTTTTCACCGTCATCACCGAAACGCGCGAGACGAAAGGGCCTCGTGATACGCCTATTTTTATAGGTT
AATGTCATGATAATAATGGTTTCTTAGACGTCAGGTGGCACTTTTCGGGGAAATGTGCGCGGAACCCCTA
TTTGTTTATTTTTCTAAATACATTCAAATATGTATCCGCTCATGAGACAATAACCCTGATAAATGCTTCA
ATAATATTGAAAAAGGAAGAGTATGAGTATTCAACATTTCCGTGTCGCCCTTATTCCCTTTTTTGCGGCA
TTTTGCCTTCCTGTTTTTGCTCACCCAGAAACGCTGGTGAAAGTAAAAGATGCTGAAGATCAGTTGGGTG
CACGAGTGGGTTACATCGAACTGGATCTCAACAGCGGTAAGATCCTTGAGAGTTTTCGCCCCGAAGAACG
TTTTCCAATGATGAGCACTTTTAAAGTTCTGCTATGTGGCGCGGTATTATCCCGTATTGACGCCGGGCAA
GAGCAACTCGGTCGCCGCATACACTATTCTCAGAATGACTTGGTTGAGTACTCACCAGTCACAGAAAAGC
ATCTTACGGATGGCATGACAGTAAGAGAATTATGCAGTGCTGCCATAACCATGAGTGATAACACTGCGGC
CAACTTACTTCTGACAACGATCGGAGGACCGAAGGAGCTAACCGCTTTTTTGCACAACATGGGGGATCAT
GTAACTCGCCTTGATCGTTGGGAACCGGAGCTGAATGAAGCCATACCAAACGACGAGCGTGACACCACGA
TGCCTGTAGCAATGGCAACAACGTTGCGCAAACTATTAACTGGCGAACTACTTACTCTAGCTTCCCGGCA
ACAATTAATAGACTGGATGGAGGCGGATAAAGTTGCAGGACCACTTCTGCGCTCGGCCCTTCCGGCTGGC
TGGTTTATTGCTGATAAATCTGGAGCCGGTGAGCGTGGAAGCCGCGGTATCATTGCAGCACTGGGGCCAG
ATGGTAAGCCCTCCCGTATCGTAGTTATCTACACGACGGGGAGTCAGGCAACTATGGATGAACGAAATAG
ACAGATCGCTGAGATAGGTGCCTCACTGATTAAGCATTGGTAACTGTCAGACCAAGTTTACTCATATATA
CTTTAGATTGATTTAAAACTTCATTTTTAATTTAAAAGGATCTAGGTGAAGATCCTTTTTGATAATCTCA
TGACCAAAATCCCTTAACGTGAGTTTTCGTTCCACTGAGCGTCAGACCCCGTAGAAAAGATCAAAGGATC
TTCTTGAGATCCTTTTTTTCTGCGCGTAATCTGCTGCTTGCAAACAAAAAAACCACCGCTACCAGCGGTG
GTTTGTTTGCCGGATCAAGAGCTACCAACTCTTTTTCCGAAGGTAACTGGCTTCAGCAGAGCGCAGATAC
CAAATACTGTTCTTCTAGTGTAGCCGTAGTTAGGCCACCACTTCAAGAACTCTGTAGCACCGCCTACATA
CCTCGCTCTGCTAATCCTGTTACCAGTGGCTGCTGCCAGTGGCGATAAGTCGTGTCTTACCGGGTTGGAC
TCAAGACGATAGTTACCGGATAAGGCGCAGCGGTCGGGCTGAACGGGGGGTTCGTGCACACAGCCCAGCT
TGGAGCGAACGACCTACACCGAACTGAGATACCTACAGCGTGAGCTATGAGAAAGCGCCACGCTTCCCGA
AGGGAGAAAGGCGGACAGGTATCCGGTAAGCGGCAGGGTCGGAACAGGAGAGCGCACGAGGGAGCTTCCA
GGGGGAAACGCCTGGTATCTTTATAGTCCTGTCGGGTTTCGCCACCTCTGACTTGAGCGTCGATTTTTGT
GATGCTCGTCAGGGGGGCGGAGCCTATGGAAAAACGCCAGCAACGCGGCCTTTTTACGGTTCCTGGCCTT
TTGCTGGCCTTTTGCTCA
Features (pLannotate 1.2.2; 18 found; start..end, strand, type, name):
      6..246     +  promoter       U6 promoter: RNA polymerase III promoter for human U6 snRNA
    276..351     +  misc_RNA       gRNA scaffold: guide RNA scaffold for the Streptococcus pyogenes CRISPR/Cas9 system
    358..401     +  misc_RNA       gRNA scaffold (fragment): guide RNA scaffold for the Streptococcus pyogenes CRISPR/Cas9 system
    448..733     +  enhancer       CMV enhancer: human cytomegalovirus immediate early enhancer; contains an 18-bp deletion relative to the standard CMV enhancer
    735..1013    +  promoter       chicken β-actin promoter: No description available
   1014..1241    +  intron         hybrid intron: hybrid between chicken β-actin (CBA) and minute virus of mice (MMV) introns (Gray et al., 2011)
   1379..2980    +  CDS            Cas9(N): N-terminal portion of Streptococcus pyogenes Cas9 (Zetsche et al., 2015)
   2981..5479    +  CDS            Cas9(C): C-terminal portion of Streptococcus pyogenes Cas9 (Zetsche et al., 2015)
   5480..5527    +  CDS            nucleoplasmin NLS: bipartite nuclear localization signal from nucleoplasmin
   5561..5672    +  polyA_signal   bGH poly(A) signal: bovine growth hormone polyadenylation signal
   5777..5917    +  repeat_region  AAV2 ITR: inverted terminal repeat of adeno-associated virus serotype 2 inverted
   5922..5973    -  misc_feature   bom (fragment): basis of mobility region from pBR322
   5992..6447    +  rep_origin     f1 ori (sequence partly withheld): f1 bacteriophage origin of replication; arrow indicates direction of (+) strand synthesis
   6448..6497    -  misc_feature   bom (fragment): basis of mobility region from pBR322
   6599..6634    -  CDS            rop (fragment): Rop protein, which maintains plasmids at low copy number; rop
   6729..6833    +  promoter       AmpR promoter: bla
   6834..7694    +  CDS            AmpR: β-lactamase; bla; confers resistance to ampicillin, carbenicillin, and related antibiotics
   7865..8453    +  rep_origin     ori: high-copy-number ColE1/pMB1/pBR322/pUC origin of replication
