[The description below was written by a language model from this plasmid's Addgene catalogue record and pLannotate feature annotations shown in this document.]
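Description:
ATM C-terminal sgRNA is a pX330-derived mammalian expression plasmid that delivers both components of the Streptococcus pyogenes CRISPR/Cas9 system from a single vector, programmed to cut at the human ATM locus. A 20-nucleotide spacer was cloned between the BbsI sites of the pX330 backbone, placing it directly downstream of the human U6 RNA polymerase III promoter and upstream of the S. pyogenes guide RNA scaffold, so that a complete single guide RNA is transcribed in transfected cells. The feature table also picks up a second, partial scaffold fragment just after the full one.

The second expression unit drives Cas9. The catalogue lists the promoters as "CMV and U6", and the annotation resolves the former as a hybrid promoter made of the CMV enhancer, the chicken β-actin promoter and a hybrid CBA/MVM intron. The Cas9 coding sequence is annotated as adjoining N- and C-terminal portions that together form one continuous reading frame. It is followed by a nucleoplasmin bipartite nuclear localization signal and terminated by a bovine growth hormone polyadenylation signal. A single AAV2 inverted terminal repeat lies after the cassette, a backbone remnant that would not by itself support AAV packaging. No mammalian selection marker or fluorescent reporter is annotated.

Propagation in E. coli relies on a high-copy ColE1/pUC-type origin and ampicillin resistance (β-lactamase), and an f1 phage origin is also present. The construct name suggests the guide targets the C-terminal end of the ATM coding region, as would suit genome editing or tagging there. However, the record states only that it targets ATM and does not describe any donor template. The associated study concerns the molecular and biophysical properties of DNA damage response factors.
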