Addgene plasmid #207097: ATM C-terminal sgRNA
Purpose: pX330 based plasmid for expression of Cas9 and the TTTCTAAAGGCTGAATGAAA sgRNA to target the ATM locus.
Depositing lab: Jens Schmidt. Depositing organization: Michigan State University. Publication: Systematic analysis of the molecular and biophysical properties of key DNA damage response factors. Heyza JR, Mikhova M, Bahl A, Broadbent DG, Schmidt JC. Elife. 2023 Jun 21;12:e87086. doi: 10.7554/eLife.87086. PubMed 37341699.
Backbone
  Vector backbone: pX330 Addgene #42230
  Backbone size w/o insert (bp): 8484
  Vector type: Mammalian Expression
Growth in bacteria
  Bacterial resistance: Ampicillin, 100 μg/mL
  Growth temperature: 37°C
  Growth strain: DH5alpha
  Copy number: High Copy
Gene/Insert
  Gene/Insert name: TTTCTAAAGGCTGAATGAAA
  Species: H. sapiens (human)
  Promoter: CMV and U6
  Cloning method: Restriction Enzyme; 5′ cloning site BbsI (unknown if destroyed); 3′ cloning site BbsI (unknown if destroyed)
  Sequencing primers: 5′ U6 forward
Terms and licenses: Academic/Nonprofit Terms; Industry Terms: Not Available to Industry
How to cite: ATM C-terminal sgRNA was a gift from Jens Schmidt (Addgene plasmid # 207097 ; http://n2t.net/addgene:207097 ; RRID:Addgene_207097)
